Addgene plasmid #67390: pDEST47-ARF1-GFP
Purpose: Mammalian expression of hArf1 with C-term GFP tag
Depositing lab: Richard Kahn. Depositing organization: Emory University. Publication: Tool box: Plasmids for the expression or knockdown of human ARF Family GTPases (ARF/ARL/SAR) and their co-expression in bacteria with N-myristoyltransferases. Kerr SC, Kahn RA. Cell Logist. 2015 Sep 21;5(3):e1090523. doi: 10.1080/21592799.2015.1090523. eCollection 2015 Jul-Sep. PubMed 27057421.
Backbone
  Vector backbone: pcDNA-DEST47
  Backbone manufacturer: Life Technologies
  Vector type: Mammalian Expression
  Selectable markers: Neomycin (select with G418)
Growth in bacteria
  Bacterial resistance: Ampicillin, 100 μg/mL
  Growth temperature: 37°C
  Growth strain: DH5alpha
  Copy number: High Copy
Gene/Insert
  Gene/Insert name: ARF1 (alt name: pRK1n-D47)
  Species: H. sapiens (human)
  Entrez Gene: ARF1 (a.k.a. PVNH8)
  Promoter: CMV
  Tag / fusion protein: GFP (C terminal on backbone)
  Cloning method: Gateway Cloning
  Sequencing primers: 5′ CMV-F; 3′ GFP-R
Terms and licenses: Academic/Nonprofit Terms; Industry Terms: Not Available to Industry
How to cite: pDEST47-ARF1-GFP was a gift from Richard Kahn (Addgene plasmid # 67390 ; http://n2t.net/addgene:67390 ; RRID:Addgene_67390)
