[The description below was written by a language model from this plasmid's Addgene catalogue record.]
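Description:
pDEST47-ARF1-GFP is a mammalian expression plasmid built on the commercial Gateway destination vector pcDNA-DEST47. It carries the human ARF1 coding sequence, which encodes a small GTPase of the ARF family, introduced by Gateway recombination cloning. In bacteria the plasmid is maintained at high copy number under ampicillin selection. In mammalian cells a neomycin resistance marker allows G418 selection of stable transfectants. No feature table accompanies the record, so the origin of replication, polyadenylation signals and the recombination sites left behind by Gateway cloning are not itemised.

Expression of the insert is driven by the CMV promoter, a strong constitutive promoter widely used for transient and stable expression in mammalian cell lines. The GFP tag is supplied by the backbone and lies downstream of the recombination cassette, so the ARF1 open reading frame is read through into GFP to give a C-terminally tagged ARF1-GFP fusion. Tagging at the C terminus leaves the N terminus of the GTPase free, which matters for ARF proteins because they are generally N-myristoylated there. The record does not give this as the design rationale.

The stated purpose is mammalian expression of human ARF1 with a C-terminal GFP tag. The plasmid belongs to a published toolbox of constructs for expressing or knocking down human ARF, ARL and SAR family GTPases. A fluorescent fusion of this kind is typically used to follow a protein's localisation and dynamics in living or fixed cells, although the record names no specific application.
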