>Addgene plasmid #67390 | pDEST47-ARF1-GFP | addgene partial sequence | sequence record 118980 | GFPfusionREV 5'-CTCCACTGACAGAAAATTTG-3'
AGAATTGGGACAACTCCAGTGAAAAGTTCTTCTCCTTTGCTAGCCATTCTAGATCGAACCACTTTGTACA
AGAAAGCTGGGTCCTTCTGGTTCCGGAGCTGATTGGACAGCCAGTCCAGTCCTTCATAGAGCCCGTCGCC
GCTGGTGGCGCAGGTGGCCTGAATGTACCAGTTCCTGTGGCGTAGTGAGTGCAGCCCCAGCTTGTCTGTG
ATCTCGGCCGCATTCATGGCGTTGGGGAGGTCCTGCTTGTTGGCGAACACCAGGAGGACAGCATCCCGGA
GCTCGTCCTCGGCCAGCATCCTCATGAGCTCCTCACGGGCCTCGTTCACACGCTCTCTGTCATTGCTGTC
CACCACGAAGATCAGGCCTTGTGTGTTCTGGAAGTAGTGGCGCCACAGGGGCCGGATCTTGTCCTGGCCA
CCCACGTCCCACACAGTGAAGCTGATGTTCTTGTACTCCACGGTTTCCACGTTGAAGCCTATGGTGGGAA
TGGTGGTCACGATCTCACCCAGCTTAAGCTTGTAGAGGATCGTGGTCTTCCCTGCAGCATCCAGGCCCAC
CATGAGGATGCGCATTTCTTTTTTGCCAAAAAGGCCCTTGAAGAGGTTGGCGAAGATGTTCCCCATGGTT
CTATCTCCTTCTAAGCCTGCTTTTTTGTACAAACTTGTTTGATCAAGCTTAACTAGCCAGCTTGGGTCTC
CCTATAGTGAGTCGTATTAATTTCGATAAGCCAGTAAGCAGTGGGTTCTCTAGTTAGCCAGAGAGCTCTG
CTTATATAGACCTCCCACCGTACACGCCTACCGCCCATTTGCGTCAATGGGGCGGAGTTGTTACGACATT
TTGGAAAAGTCCCGTTGATTTTGGTGCCAAAACAAACTCCCATTGACGTCAATGGGGTGGAGACTTGGAA
ATCCCCGTGAGTCAAACCGCTATCCACGCCCATTTGATGTACTGCCAAAACCGCATCACCATGGTAATAG
CGATGACTAATACGTAGATGTACT
